Addgene plasmid #1606: L2528
Purpose: (Empty Backbone)
Depositing lab: Andrew Fire. Depositing organization: Carnegie Institution for Science.
Backbone
  Vector backbone: Unknown
  Backbone size (bp): 4582
  Vector type: Worm Expression
Growth in bacteria
  Bacterial resistance: Ampicillin, 100 μg/mL
  Growth temperature: 37°C
  Growth strain: DH5alpha
  Copy number: Unknown
Gene/Insert
  Gene/Insert name: None
  Tag / fusion protein: mec7-836, mec7Tsa, IVSA, rf2128, IVSM, IVSL, decoy
  Cloning method: Restriction Enzyme
Terms and licenses: Academic/Nonprofit Terms; Industry Terms: Not Available to Industry
Depositor comments: See Fire Lab Vector Kit Documentation 1999. Fire Lab Miniprep Number pPD96.41, Ligation number L2528.
How to cite: L2528 was a gift from Andrew Fire (Addgene plasmid # 1606 ; http://n2t.net/addgene:1606 ; RRID:Addgene_1606)
