[The description below was written by a language model from this plasmid's Addgene catalogue record and pLannotate feature annotations shown in this document.]
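Description:
L2528 (miniprep designation pPD96.41) is an empty-backbone C. elegans expression vector from the 1999 Fire Lab vector kit, about 4.6 kb in size. The parental backbone is recorded as unknown, but the annotated features point to a pUC-type E. coli plasmid: a high-copy ColE1/pMB1-family origin, the β-lactamase gene with its own promoter for ampicillin selection, and remnants of the lac region (a lacI fragment, CAP binding site, lac promoter and operator) adjoining a fragment of the pUC18/19 multiple cloning site. Short rop and bom fragments are leftover pBR322-derived sequence and are unlikely to be functional as annotated.

No gene is inserted. The worm-specific content is listed only as a string of module names in the tag field: mec7-836, mec7Tsa, IVSA, rf2128, IVSM, IVSL and decoy. By their names, the mec7 entries indicate promoter and transcription-start sequence from the mec-7 gene, a β-tubulin gene expressed in touch receptor neurons. The IVS entries denote synthetic introns of the kind placed in Fire vectors to improve transgene expression, and "decoy" refers to a short upstream element intended to reduce spurious readthrough expression. The record does not define rf2128. None of these modules was recognised by the automated annotation, which leaves roughly the first 1.7 kb unlabelled. A short hit to aex-5 in the adjacent region may reflect worm-derived flanking or 3' sequence rather than an intended coding segment. The vector is presumably meant to receive a coding sequence by restriction cloning for mec-7-driven expression in transgenic worms. The kit documentation should be consulted for the exact module layout.
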