Features (pLannotate 1.2.2; 11 found; start..end, strand, type, name):
      1..30      -  misc_feature   MCS (fragment): pUC18/19 multiple cloning site
   1699..1851    +  CDS            aex-5 (fragment): AEX5_CAEEL - Also known as kpc-3 From Caenorhabditis elegans.
   1979..2014    +  CDS            rop (fragment): Rop protein, which maintains plasmids at low copy number; rop
   2116..2215    +  misc_feature   bom (fragment): basis of mobility region from pBR322
   2313..2417    +  promoter       AmpR promoter: bla
   2418..3278    +  CDS            AmpR: β-lactamase; bla; confers resistance to ampicillin, carbenicillin, and related antibiotics
   3449..4037    +  rep_origin     ori: high-copy-number ColE1/pMB1/pBR322/pUC origin of replication
   4220..4312    +  CDS            lacI (fragment): lac repressor; lacI; The lac repressor binds to the lac operator to inhibit transcription in E. coli. This inhibition can be relieved by adding lactose or isopropyl-β-D-thiogalactopyranoside (IPTG).
   4325..4346    +  protein_bind   CAP binding site: CAP binding activates transcription in the presence of cAMP. E. coli catabolite activator protein
   4361..4391    +  promoter       lac promoter: promoter for the E. coli lac operon
   4399..4415    +  protein_bind   lac operator: The lac repressor binds to the lac operator to inhibit transcription in E. coli. This inhibition can be relieved by adding lactose or isopropyl-β-D-thiogalactopyranoside (IPTG). lac repressor encoded by lacI
>Addgene plasmid #1606 | L2528 | depositor full sequence | sequence record 216 | Author sequence
AAGCTTGCATGCCTGCAGGTCGACTCTAGAAATGTAAACCTGTCATTTCTGTGTATTTCAGCACCGCGAA
GAGCACCATAAACAGCTACAACAAGAGCACGAACGTCGGCTCCAACAGAAAAAGCTGCAAAACGCTGGTA
CTCACCACATGCTCTGATAATTGCCATTTCCTTCGATTTCTGACTTTCAATTGTGATATGATAACCTCAA
AATCTCCATTCAAAATGAAAACTCTTAAATTTAAGAGCTTTCAACACCCCGCACTTTCCCACCTCATCGT
TTTTCCCTTCTATCTTATCAATTTTTTGTATTTTGTGTCAGTTTGCTATATCCTCATCACCTTTTTTACC
GTTTAATCTCTCTATAGTATTGTTCGGGTGTTTCAAGATGAAACGTTTTGTGTGTAGCATTTTTGAAACA
CAGCGCGAAAAATGCAGAAACTATCATCCACAATGCATTAAGTGCACTCATTGTGATGACTCCTAACCCC
CTCGCCCCACCAGTTGTCTCTTCACAAATTCATGGCACAATTCAAAAATGGCTTTTTGTGTTGGATCTTG
ATCTCGTCTCTTTCCTTCTTCTTTCGTTTCTCTCGGACCACTCATTATTCGAATGCCATGCATTTGTTGA
TGATGCGCAGCGATGGTCGCACACACTACAACAGATATGATGGTGGCTGTGCGTGGTGCAGAGCTCATGA
ATAAGTGATGGGGCACCGAGATGTGACTCCTCCCATTATTCGTCTTGAGTCGCATCTTTTGTCTTGGTCC
GTTGTCAGTCGAGCCTCAAGGCAGCCGTTCCGCCAGTGATCGCCTGCTAAGAAGTTGTAGGTGTAGAGGA
AGAAACGTCGGGTCCAAATTTCAAGCAACATCCGCGAGATCGTGAATCCCGGGGATTGGCCAAAGGACCC
AAAGGTATGTTTCGAATGATACTAACATAACATAGAACATTTTCAGGAGGACCCTTGGCTAGCGTCGACG
GTACCGGTCAGATATCACTCGAGGAGCTCCCGAGATCTTCAGCGCTCAGCATTCGTAGAATTGTAAGTTT
AAACTTTCTCATACTAACTAACGCGCTCTATTTAAATTTTCAGAATTCCAACTGAGCGCCGGTCGCTACC
ATTACCAACTTGTCTGGTGTCAAAAATAATAGGGGCCGCTGTCATCAGAGTAAGTTTAAACTGAGTTCTA
CTAACTAACGAGTAATATTTAAATTTTCAGCATCTCGCGCCCGTGCCTCTGACTTCTAAGTCCAATTACT
CTTCAACATCCCTACATGCTCTTTCTCCCTGTGCTCCCACCCCCTATTTTTGTTATTATCAAAAAACTTC
TCTTAATTTCTTTGTTTTTTAGCTTCTTTTAAGTCACCTCTAACAATGAAATTGTGTAGATTCAAAAATA
GAATTAATTCGTAATAAAAAGTCGAAAAAAATTGTGCTCCCTCCCCCCATTAATAATAATTCTATCCCAA
AATCTACACAATGTTCTGTGTACACTTCTTATGTTTTTTACTTCTGATAAATTTTTTTGAAACATCATAG
AAAAAACCGCACACAAAATACCTTATCATATGTTACGTTTCAGTTTATGACCGCAATTTTTATTTCTTCG
CACGTCTGGGCCTCTCATGACGTCAAATCATGCTCATCGTGAAAAAGTTTTGGAGTATTTTTGGAATTTT
TCAATCAAGTGAAAGTTTATGAAATTAATTTTCCTGCTTTTGCTTTTTGGGGTTTCCCCTATTGTTTGTC
AAGATTTCGAGGACGGCGTTTTTCTTGCTAAAATCACAAGTATTGATGAGCACGATGCAAGAAAGATCGG
AAGAAGGTTTGGGTTTGAGGCTCAGTGGAAGGTGAGTAGAAGTTGATAATTTGAAAGTGGAGTAGTGTCT
ATGGGGTTTTTGCCTTAAATGACAGAATACATTCCCAATATACCAAACATAACTGTTTCCTACTAGTCGG
CCGTACGGGCCCTTTCGTCTCGCGCGTTTCGGTGATGACGGTGAAAACCTCTGACACATGCAGCTCCCGG
AGACGGTCACAGCTTGTCTGTAAGCGGATGCCGGGAGCAGACAAGCCCGTCAGGGCGCGTCAGCGGGTGT
TGGCGGGTGTCGGGGCTGGCTTAACTATGCGGCATCAGAGCAGATTGTACTGAGAGTGCACCATATGCGG
TGTGAAATACCGCACAGATGCGTAAGGAGAAAATACCGCATCAGGCGGCCTTAAGGGCCTCGTGATACGC
CTATTTTTATAGGTTAATGTCATGATAATAATGGTTTCTTAGACGTCAGGTGGCACTTTTCGGGGAAATG
TGCGCGGAACCCCTATTTGTTTATTTTTCTAAATACATTCAAATATGTATCCGCTCATGAGACAATAACC
CTGATAAATGCTTCAATAATATTGAAAAAGGAAGAGTATGAGTATTCAACATTTCCGTGTCGCCCTTATT
CCCTTTTTTGCGGCATTTTGCCTTCCTGTTTTTGCTCACCCAGAAACGCTGGTGAAAGTAAAAGATGCTG
AAGATCAGTTGGGTGCACGAGTGGGTTACATCGAACTGGATCTCAACAGCGGTAAGATCCTTGAGAGTTT
TCGCCCCGAAGAACGTTTTCCAATGATGAGCACTTTTAAAGTTCTGCTATGTGGCGCGGTATTATCCCGT
ATTGACGCCGGGCAAGAGCAACTCGGTCGCCGCATACACTATTCTCAGAATGACTTGGTTGAGTACTCAC
CAGTCACAGAAAAGCATCTTACGGATGGCATGACAGTAAGAGAATTATGCAGTGCTGCCATAACCATGAG
TGATAACACTGCGGCCAACTTACTTCTGACAACGATCGGAGGACCGAAGGAGCTAACCGCTTTTTTGCAC
AACATGGGGGATCATGTAACTCGCCTTGATCGTTGGGAACCGGAGCTGAATGAAGCCATACCAAACGACG
AGCGTGACACCACGATGCCTGTAGCAATGGCAACAACGTTGCGCAAACTATTAACTGGCGAACTACTTAC
TCTAGCTTCCCGGCAACAATTAATAGACTGGATGGAGGCGGATAAAGTTGCAGGACCACTTCTGCGCTCG
GCCCTTCCGGCTGGCTGGTTTATTGCTGATAAATCTGGAGCCGGTGAGCGTGGGTCTCGCGGTATCATTG
CAGCACTGGGGCCAGATGGTAAGCCCTCCCGTATCGTAGTTATCTACACGACGGGGAGTCAGGCAACTAT
GGATGAACGAAATAGACAGATCGCTGAGATAGGTGCCTCACTGATTAAGCATTGGTAACTGTCAGACCAA
GTTTACTCATATATACTTTAGATTGATTTAAAACTTCATTTTTAATTTAAAAGGATCTAGGTGAAGATCC
TTTTTGATAATCTCATGACCAAAATCCCTTAACGTGAGTTTTCGTTCCACTGAGCGTCAGACCCCGTAGA
AAAGATCAAAGGATCTTCTTGAGATCCTTTTTTTCTGCGCGTAATCTGCTGCTTGCAAACAAAAAAACCA
CCGCTACCAGCGGTGGTTTGTTTGCCGGATCAAGAGCTACCAACTCTTTTTCCGAAGGTAACTGGCTTCA
GCAGAGCGCAGATACCAAATACTGTCCTTCTAGTGTAGCCGTAGTTAGGCCACCACTTCAAGAACTCTGT
AGCACCGCCTACATACCTCGCTCTGCTAATCCTGTTACCAGTGGCTGCTGCCAGTGGCGATAAGTCGTGT
CTTACCGGGTTGGACTCAAGACGATAGTTACCGGATAAGGCGCAGCGGTCGGGCTGAACGGGGGGTTCGT
GCACACAGCCCAGCTTGGAGCGAACGACCTACACCGAACTGAGATACCTACAGCGTGAGCATTGAGAAAG
CGCCACGCTTCCCGAAGGGAGAAAGGCGGACAGGTATCCGGTAAGCGGCAGGGTCGGAACAGGAGAGCGC
ACGAGGGAGCTTCCAGGGGGAAACGCCTGGTATCTTTATAGTCCTGTCGGGTTTCGCCACCTCTGACTTG
AGCGTCGATTTTTGTGATGCTCGTCAGGGGGGCGGAGCCTATGGAAAAACGCCAGCAACGCGGCCTTTTT
ACGGTTCCTGGCCTTTTGCTGGCCTTTTGCTCACATGTTCTTTCCTGCGTTATCCCCTGATTCTGTGGAT
AACCGTATTACCGCCTTTGAGTGAGCTGATACCGCTCGCCGCAGCCGAACGACCGAGCGCAGCGAGTCAG
TGAGCGAGGAAGCGGAAGAGCGCCCAATACGCAAACCGCCTCTCCCCGCGCGTTGGCCGATTCATTAATG
CAGCTGGCACGACAGGTTTCCCGACTGGAAAGCGGGCAGTGAGCGCAACGCAATTAATGTGAGTTAGCTC
ACTCATTAGGCACCCCAGGCTTTACACTTTATGCTTCCGGCTCGTATGTTGTGTGGAATTGTGAGCGGAT
AACAATTTCACACAGGAAACAGCTATGACCATGATTACGCCAAGCTGTAAGTTTAAACATGATCTTACTA
ACTAACTATTCTCATTTAAATTTTCAGAGCTTAAAAATGGCTGAAATCACTCACAACGATGGATACGCTA
ACAACTTGGAAATGAAAT
