>Addgene plasmid #1606 | L2528 | addgene partial sequence | sequence record 16740 | 1606_m13reverse
GNTACTGATCTTACTAACTAACTATTCTCATTTAAATTTTCAGAGCTTAAAAATGGCTGANCTCACTCAC
AACGATGGATACGCTAACAACTTGGAAATGAAATAAGCTTGCATGCCTGCAGGTCGACTCTAGAAATGTA
AACCTGTCATTTCTGTGTATTTCAGCACCGCGAAGAGCACCATAAACAGCTACAACAAGAGCACGAACGT
CGGCTCCAACAGAAAAAGCTGCAAAACGCTGGTACTCACCACATGCTCTGATAATTGCCATTTCCTTCGA
TTTCTGACTTTCAATTGTGATATGATAACCTCAAAATCTCCATTCAAAATGAAAACTCTTAAATTTAAGA
GCTTTCAACACCCCGCACTTTCCCACCTCATCGTTTTTCCCTTCTATCTTATCAATTTTTTGTATTTTGT
GTCAGTTTGCTATATCCTCATCACCTTTTTTACCGTTTAATCTCTCTATAGTATTGTTCGGGTGTTTCAA
GATGAAACGTTTTGTGTGTAGCATTTTTGAAACACAGCGCGAAAAATGCAGAAACTATCATCCACAATGC
ATTAAGTGCACTCATTGTGATGACTCCTAACCCCCTCGCCCCACCAGTTGTCTCTTCACAAATTCATGGC
ACAATTCAAAAATGGCTTTTTGTGTTGGATCTTGATCTCGTCTCTTTCCTTCTTCTTTCGTTTCTCTCGG
ACCACTCATTATTCGAATGCCATGCATTTGTTGATGATGCGCAGCGATGGTCGCACACACTACAACAGAT
ATGATGGTGGCTGTGCGTGGTGCAGAGCTCATGAATAAGTGATGGGGCACCGAGATGTGACTCCTCCCAT
TATTCGTCTTGAGTCGCATCTTTTGTCTTGGTCCGTTGTCAGTCGAGCCTCAAGGCAGCCGTTCCGCCAG
TGATCGCCTGCTAAGAAGTTGTAGGTGTAGAGGAAAAACGTCGGGTCCNAAATTTCAGGCAACATCCGCG
AGATCGTGAATCCCGGGGGATGGGCCAANGNACCCAAAGGTATGNTTTCGAATGATACTAACCTACCATA
GAAACATTTTCCGGGAGGANCCCTNGGCTAGCGTCNACGGGACCGGGTCAAANTCCCTCGAGGAGCCCCN
GAANTCTCAGGCCTCACATNCGAAAAATGGAANGTTTAAACTTTCCCANANAAAACAAACGGNCCTCTAT
TTAATTTNCNAAATNCCACNGGGGGCCGGGGNCTACATTAACANNTGGGGGGGGGNAAAAAAANNGGGCC
NNGNNNNCCNAAAAGTTNANCGGNNTCCCCAANCAANGNAAAATTTAANTTNCCCCNCCCNCCCCCGNCN
NGN
